Addgene plasmid #154360: pMAL-C2X -MTn-FliG
Purpose: Bacterial expression of MTn
Depositing lab: Wanzhong He. Depositing organization: National Institute of Biological Sciences, Beijing. Publication: Genetically encoded tags for direct synthesis of EM-visible gold nanoparticles in cells. Jiang Z, Jin X, Li Y, Liu S, Liu XM, Wang YY, Zhao P, Cai X, Liu Y, Tang Y, Sun X, Liu Y, Hu Y, Li M, Cai G, Qi X, Chen S, Du LL, He W. Nat Methods. 2020 Sep;17(9):937-946. doi: 10.1038/s41592-020-0911-z. Epub 2020 Aug 10. PubMed 32778831.
Backbone
  Vector backbone: pMAL-c2X
  Vector type: Bacterial Expression
Growth in bacteria
  Bacterial resistance: Ampicillin, 100 μg/mL
  Growth temperature: 37°C
  Growth strain: DH5alpha
  Copy number: Low Copy
Gene/Insert
  Gene/Insert name: MTn
  Species: Unspecified
  Cloning method: Restriction Enzyme; 5′ cloning site Unknown (unknown if destroyed)
Terms and licenses: Academic/Nonprofit Terms; Industry Terms: Not Available to Industry
How to cite: pMAL-C2X -MTn-FliG was a gift from Wanzhong He (Addgene plasmid # 154360 ; http://n2t.net/addgene:154360 ; RRID:Addgene_154360)
