[The description below was written by a language model from this plasmid's Addgene catalogue record and pLannotate feature annotations shown in this document.]
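Description:
pMAL-C2X -MTn-FliG is a bacterial expression plasmid built on the pMAL-c2X backbone and designed to produce a maltose-binding-protein fusion in the E. coli cytoplasm. It is maintained through a ColE1/pMB1-type origin. The pBR322-derived bom region and the rop gene are also present, consistent with the low copy number listed in the record. An M13 phage origin is annotated, which would allow single-stranded DNA production. Selection is by ampicillin through the bla (AmpR) gene and its own promoter.

Expression is driven by the hybrid tac promoter with a downstream lac operator. The plasmid carries lacI under the lacIq promoter, so transcription is repressed until IPTG is added. The reading frame begins with a signal-sequence-free malE (MBP), which keeps the fusion in the cytosol and serves as a solubility and affinity handle. It continues to E. coli K12 fliG, which encodes a component of the flagellar rotor switch complex (C ring), followed directly by a C-terminal 6xHis tag. The catalogue names the insert as MTn, but the feature table does not annotate it. An unannotated gap of roughly 280 nt lies between MBP and fliG, and the plasmid name suggests MTn sits there, though the record does not confirm this. The record also does not state the species of origin of MTn. A residual lacZα fragment from the backbone and the rrnB T1/T2 terminators follow the fusion.

The stated purpose is bacterial expression of MTn. The associated publication concerns genetically encoded tags for synthesising gold nanoparticles in cells that are visible by electron microscopy, which suggests FliG is the tagged target protein here.
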