Features (pLannotate 1.2.2; 20 found; start..end, strand, type, name):
      3..80      +  promoter       lacIq promoter: lacI (mutant); In the lacIq allele, a single base change in the promoter boosts expression of the lacI gene about 10-fold.
     81..1163    +  CDS            lacI: lac repressor; lacI; The lac repressor binds to the lac operator to inhibit transcription in E. coli. This inhibition can be relieved by adding lactose or isopropyl-β-D-thiogalactopyranoside (IPTG).
   1176..1197    +  protein_bind   CAP binding site: CAP binding activates transcription in the presence of cAMP. E. coli catabolite activator protein
   1216..1233    +  promoter       tet promoter (fragment): E. coli promoter for tetracycline efflux protein gene
   1406..1434    +  promoter       tac promoter: strong E. coli promoter; hybrid between the trp and lac UV5 promoters
   1442..1458    +  protein_bind   lac operator: The lac repressor binds to the lac operator to inhibit transcription in E. coli. This inhibition can be relieved by adding lactose or isopropyl-β-D-thiogalactopyranoside (IPTG). lac repressor encoded by lacI
   1528..2628    +  CDS            MBP: maltose binding protein from E. coli; malE (mutated); This version of the gene does not encode a signal sequence, so MBP will remain in the cytosol.
   2911..3903    +  CDS            fliG: FLIG_ECOLI - Also known as fla AII.2, fla BII. Experimental evidence at protein level: Swiss-Prot protein existence level 1. FliG is one of three proteins (FliG, FliN, FliM) that forms the rotor-mounted switch complex (C ring), located at the base of the basal body. This complex interacts with the CheY and CheZ chemotaxis proteins, in addition to contacting components of the motor that determine the direction of flagellar rotation. From Escherichia coli (strain K12).
   3904..3921    +  CDS            6xHis: 6xHis affinity tag
   3941..4095    +  CDS            lacZα (fragment): LacZα fragment of β-galactosidase; lacZ fragment
   4188..4303    +  ncRNA          5S rRNA: Accession: RF00001 - 5S ribosomal RNA
   4307..4393    +  terminator     rrnB T1 terminator: Escherichia coli rrnB; transcription terminator T1 from the E. coli rrnB gene
   4485..4512    +  terminator     rrnB T2 terminator: transcription terminator T2 from the E. coli rrnB gene
   4531..4622    +  promoter       AmpR promoter: bla
   4623..5483    +  CDS            AmpR: β-lactamase; bla; confers resistance to ampicillin, carbenicillin, and related antibiotics
   5525..6038    -  rep_origin     M13 ori (sequence partly withheld): M13 bacteriophage origin of replication; arrow indicates direction of (+) strand synthesis
   6149..6737    +  rep_origin     ori: high-copy-number ColE1/pMB1/pBR322/pUC origin of replication
   6923..7065    -  misc_feature   bom: basis of mobility region from pBR322
   7167..7358    -  CDS            rop: Rop protein, which maintains plasmids at low copy number; rop
   7375..7755    +  CDS            YPB1_ECOLX: Protein predicted: Swiss-Prot protein existence level 4. From Escherichia coli.
>Addgene plasmid #154360 | pMAL-C2X -MTn-FliG | addgene full sequence | sequence record 315323 | Addgene NGS Result
CCGACACCATCGAATGGTGCAAAACCTTTCGCGGTATGGCATGATAGCGCCCGGAAGAGAGTCAATTCAG
GGTGGTGAATGTGAAACCAGTAACGTTATACGATGTCGCAGAGTATGCCGGTGTCTCTTATCAGACCGTT
TCCCGCGTGGTGAACCAGGCCAGCCACGTTTCTGCGAAAACGCGGGAAAAAGTGGAAGCGGCGATGGCGG
AGCTGAATTACATTCCCAACCGCGTGGCACAACAACTGGCGGGCAAACAGTCGTTGCTGATTGGCGTTGC
CACCTCCAGTCTGGCCCTGCACGCGCCGTCGCAAATTGTCGCGGCGATTAAATCTCGCGCCGATCAACTG
GGTGCCAGCGTGGTGGTGTCGATGGTAGAACGAAGCGGCGTCGAAGCCTGTAAAGCGGCGGTGCACAATC
TTCTCGCGCAACGCGTCAGTGGGCTGATCATTAACTATCCGCTGGATGACCAGGATGCCATTGCTGTGGA
AGCTGCCTGCACTAATGTTCCGGCGTTATTTCTTGATGTCTCTGACCAGACACCCATCAACAGTATTATT
TTCTCCCATGAAGACGGTACGCGACTGGGCGTGGAGCATCTGGTCGCATTGGGTCACCAGCAAATCGCGC
TGTTAGCGGGCCCATTAAGTTCTGTCTCGGCGCGTCTGCGTCTGGCTGGCTGGCATAAATATCTCACTCG
CAATCAAATTCAGCCGATAGCGGAACGGGAAGGCGACTGGAGTGCCATGTCCGGTTTTCAACAAACCATG
CAAATGCTGAATGAGGGCATCGTTCCCACTGCGATGCTGGTTGCCAACGATCAGATGGCGCTGGGCGCAA
TGCGCGCCATTACCGAGTCCGGGCTGCGCGTTGGTGCGGATATCTCAGTAGTGGGATACGACGATACCGA
AGACAGCTCATGTTATATCCCGCCGTTAACCACCATCAAACAGGATTTTCGCCTGCTGGGGCAAACCAGC
GTGGACCGCTTGCTGCAACTCTCTCAGGGCCAGGCGGTGAAGGGCAATCAGCTGTTGCCCGTCTCACTGG
TGAAAAGAAAAACCACCCTGGCGCCCAATACGCAAACCGCCTCTCCCCGCGCGTTGGCCGATTCATTAAT
GCAGCTGGCACGACAGGTTTCCCGACTGGAAAGCGGGCAGTGAGCGCAACGCAATTAATGTAAGTTAGCT
CACTCATTAGGCACAATTCTCATGTTTGACAGCTTATCATCGACTGCACGGTGCACCAATGCTTCTGGCG
TCAGGCAGCCATCGGAAGCTGTGGTATGGCTGTGCAGGTCGTAAATCACTGCATAATTCGTGTCGCTCAA
GGCGCACTCCCGTTCTGGATAATGTTTTTTGCGCCGACATCATAACGGTTCTGGCAAATATTCTGAAATG
AGCTGTTGACAATTAATCATCGGCTCGTATAATGTGTGGAATTGTGAGCGGATAACAATTTCACACAGGA
AACAGCCAGTCCGTTTAGGTGTTTTCACGAGCACTTCACCAACAAGGACCATAGCATATGAAAATCGAAG
AAGGTAAACTGGTAATCTGGATTAACGGCGATAAAGGCTATAACGGTCTCGCTGAAGTCGGTAAGAAATT
CGAGAAAGATACCGGAATTAAAGTCACCGTTGAGCATCCGGATAAACTGGAAGAGAAATTCCCACAGGTT
GCGGCAACTGGCGATGGCCCTGACATTATCTTCTGGGCACACGACCGCTTTGGTGGCTACGCTCAATCTG
GCCTGTTGGCTGAAATCACCCCGGACAAAGCGTTCCAGGACAAGCTGTATCCGTTTACCTGGGATGCCGT
ACGTTACAACGGCAAGCTGATTGCTTACCCGATCGCTGTTGAAGCGTTATCGCTGATTTATAACAAAGAT
CTGCTGCCGAACCCGCCAAAAACCTGGGAAGAGATCCCGGCGCTGGATAAAGAACTGAAAGCGAAAGGTA
AGAGCGCGCTGATGTTCAACCTGCAAGAACCGTACTTCACCTGGCCGCTGATTGCTGCTGACGGGGGTTA
TGCGTTCAAGTATGAAAACGGCAAGTACGACATTAAAGACGTGGGCGTGGATAACGCTGGCGCGAAAGCG
GGTCTGACCTTCCTGGTTGACCTGATTAAAAACAAACACATGAATGCAGACACCGATTACTCCATCGCAG
AAGCTGCCTTTAATAAAGGCGAAACAGCGATGACCATCAACGGCCCGTGGGCATGGTCCAACATCGACAC
CAGCAAAGTGAATTATGGTGTAACGGTACTGCCGACCTTCAAGGGTCAACCATCCAAACCGTTCGTTGGC
GTGCTGAGCGCAGGTATTAACGCCGCCAGTCCGAACAAAGAGCTGGCAAAAGAGTTCCTCGAAAACTATC
TGCTGACTGATGAAGGTCTGGAAGCGGTTAATAAAGACAAACCGCTGGGTGCCGTAGCGCTGAAGTCTTA
CGAGGAAGAGTTGGCGAAAGATCCACGTATTGCCGCCACTATGGAAAACGCCCAGAAAGGTGAAATCATG
CCGAACATCCCGCAGATGTCCGCTTTCTGGTATGCCGTGCGTACTGCGGTGATCAACGCCGCCAGCGGTC
GTCAGACTGTCGATGAAGCCCTGAAAGACGCGCAGACTAATTCGAGCTCGAACAACAACAACAATAACAA
TAACAACAACCTCGGGATCGAGGGAAGGATTTCAGAATTCGGATCCTCTAGAATGGACCCCGCCTGTGCG
TGTGCAGCCGGCGGCGCTTGCGCTTGCGCAGGCGCTTGCGCCTGCGCAGCATGCGCATGTGCCGCTTGCG
CAGCAAGCTGCTGCGCCTGCTGTCCCGTGGGCTGCGCCGCATGTGCCGCAGGCTGTGTCTGCGCAGGCGC
CGCGGACGCGTGCGCGTGCTGTGCCGGTGGCGGTGGAAGTATGAGTAACCTGACAGGCACCGATAAAAGC
GTCATCCTGCTGATGACCATTGGCGAAGACCGGGCGGCAGAGGTGTTCAAGCACCTCTCCCAGCGTGAAG
TACAAACCCTGAGCGCTGCAATGGCGAACGTCACGCAGATCTCCAACAAGCAGCTAACCGATGTGCTGGC
GGAGTTTGAGCAAGAAGCTGAACAGTTTGCCGCACTGAATATCAACGCCAACGATTATCTGCGCTCGGTA
TTGGTCAAAGCTCTGGGTGAAGAACGTGCCGCCAGCCTGCTGGAAGATATTCTCGAAACTCGCGATACCG
CCAGCGGTATTGAAACGCTCAACTTTATGGAGCCACAGAGCGCCGCCGATCTGATTCGCGATGAGCATCC
GCAAATTATCGCCACCATTCTGGTGCATCTGAAGCGCGCCCAAGCCGCCGATATTCTGGCGTTGTTCGAT
GAACGTCTGCGCCACGACGTGATGTTGCGTATCGCCACCTTTGGCGGCGTGCAGCCAGCCGCGCTGGCGG
AGCTGACCGAAGTACTGAATGGCTTGCTCGACGGTCAGAATCTCAAGCGCAGCAAAATGGGCGGCGTGAG
AACGGCAGCCGAAATTATCAACCTGATGAAAACTCAGCAGGAAGAAGCCGTTATTACCGCCGTGCGTGAA
TTCGACGGCGAGCTGGCGCAGAAAATCATCGACGAGATGTTCCTGTTCGAGAATCTGGTGGATGTCGACG
ATCGCAGCATTCAGCGTCTGTTGCAGGAAGTGGATTCCGAATCGCTGTTGATCGCGCTGAAAGGAGCCGA
GCAGCCACTGCGCGAGAAATTCTTGCGCAATATGTCGCAGCGTGCCGCCGATATTCTGCGCGACGATCTC
GCCAACCGTGGTCCGGTGCGTCTGTCGCAGGTGGAAAACGAACAGAAAGCGATTCTGCTGATTGTGCGCC
GCCTTGCCGAAACTGGCGAGATGGTAATTGGCAGCGGCGAGGATACCTATGTCCACCATCACCATCACCA
TTGACTGCAGGCAAGCTTGGCACTGGCCGTCGTTTTACAACGTCGTGACTGGGAAAACCCTGGCGTTACC
CAACTTAATCGCCTTGCAGCACATCCCCCTTTCGCCAGCTGGCGTAATAGCGAAGAGGCCCGCACCGATC
GCCCTTCCCAACAGTTGCGCAGCCTGAATGGCGAATGGCAGCTTGGCTGTTTTGGCGGATGAGATAAGAT
TTTCAGCCTGATACAGATTAAATCAGAACGCAGAAGCGGTCTGATAAAACAGAATTTGCCTGGCGGCAGT
AGCGCGGTGGTCCCACCTGACCCCATGCCGAACTCAGAAGTGAAACGCCGTAGCGCCGATGGTAGTGTGG
GGTCTCCCCATGCGAGAGTAGGGAACTGCCAGGCATCAAATAAAACGAAAGGCTCAGTCGAAAGACTGGG
CCTTTCGTTTTATCTGTTGTTTGTCGGTGAACGCTCTCCTGAGTAGGACAAATCCGCCGGGAGCGGATTT
GAACGTTGCGAAGCAACGGCCCGGAGGGTGGCGGGCAGGACGCCCGCCATAAACTGCCAGGCATCAAATT
AAGCAGAAGGCCATCCTGACGGATGGCCTTTTTGCGTTTCTACAAACTCTTTTGTTTATTTTTCTAAATA
CATTCAAATATGTATCCGCTCATGAGACAATAACCCTGATAAATGCTTCAATAATATTGAAAAAGGAAGA
GTATGAGTATTCAACATTTCCGTGTCGCCCTTATTCCCTTTTTTGCGGCATTTTGCCTTCCTGTTTTTGC
TCACCCAGAAACGCTGGTGAAAGTAAAAGATGCTGAAGATCAGTTGGGTGCACGAGTGGGTTACATCGAA
CTGGATCTCAACAGCGGTAAGATCCTTGAGAGTTTTCGCCCCGAAGAACGTTTCCCAATGATGAGCACTT
TTAAAGTTCTGCTATGTGGCGCGGTATTATCCCGTGTTGACGCCGGGCAAGAGCAACTCGGTCGCCGCAT
ACACTATTCTCAGAATGACTTGGTTGAGTACTCACCAGTCACAGAAAAGCATCTTACGGATGGCATGACA
GTAAGAGAATTATGCAGTGCTGCCATAACCATGAGTGATAACACTGCGGCCAACTTACTTCTGACAACGA
TCGGAGGACCGAAGGAGCTAACCGCTTTTTTGCACAACATGGGGGATCATGTAACTCGCCTTGATCGTTG
GGAACCGGAGCTGAATGAAGCCATACCAAACGACGAGCGTGACACCACGATGCCTGTAGCAATGGCAACA
ACGTTGCGCAAACTATTAACTGGCGAACTACTTACTCTAGCTTCCCGGCAACAATTAATAGACTGGATGG
AGGCGGATAAAGTTGCAGGACCACTTCTGCGCTCGGCCCTTCCGGCTGGCTGGTTTATTGCTGATAAATC
TGGAGCCGGTGAGCGTGGGTCTCGCGGTATCATTGCAGCACTGGGGCCAGATGGTAAGCCCTCCCGTATC
GTAGTTATCTACACGACGGGGAGTCAGGCAACTATGGATGAACGAAATAGACAGATCGCTGAGATAGGTG
CCTCACTGATTAAGCATTGGTAACTGTCAGACCAAGTTTACTCATATATACTTTAGATTGATT
[38 nt withheld, positions 5524-5561]
A
[37 nt withheld, positions 5563-5599]
ATTTTGTTAAAATTCGCGTTAAATTTTTGTTAAATCAGCTCATTTTTTAACCAATAGGCCGAAATCGGCA
AAATCCCTTATAAATCAAAAGAATAGACCGAGATAGGGT
[37 nt withheld, positions 5709-5745]
AAAGAACGTGGACTCCAACGTCAAAGG
[141 nt withheld, positions 5773-5913]
G
[125 nt withheld, positions 5915-6039]
AAAGGATCTAGGTGAAGATCCTTTTTGATAATCTCATGACCAAAATCCCTTAACGTGAGTTTTCGTTCCA
CTGAGCGTCAGACCCCGTAGAAAAGATCAAAGGATCTTCTTGAGATCCTTTTTTTCTGCGCGTAATCTGC
TGCTTGCAAACAAAAAAACCACCGCTACCAGCGGTGGTTTGTTTGCCGGATCAAGAGCTACCAACTCTTT
TTCCGAAGGTAACTGGCTTCAGCAGAGCGCAGATACCAAATACTGTCCTTCTAGTGTAGCCGTAGTTAGG
CCACCACTTCAAGAACTCTGTAGCACCGCCTACATACCTCGCTCTGCTAATCCTGTTACCAGTGGCTGCT
GCCAGTGGCGATAAGTCGTGTCTTACCGGGTTGGACTCAAGACGATAGTTACCGGATAAGGCGCAGCGGT
CGGGCTGAACGGGGGGTTCGTGCACACAGCCCAGCTTGGAGCGAACGACCTACACCGAACTGAGATACCT
ACAGCGTGAGCTATGAGAAAGCGCCACGCTTCCCGAAGGGAGAAAGGCGGACAGGTATCCGGTAAGCGGC
AGGGTCGGAACAGGAGAGCGCACGAGGGAGCTTCCAGGGGGAAACGCCTGGTATCTTTATAGTCCTGTCG
GGTTTCGCCACCTCTGACTTGAGCGTCGATTTTTGTGATGCTCGTCAGGGGGGCGGAGCCTATGGAAAAA
CGCCAGCAACGCGGCCTTTTTACGGTTCCTGGCCTTTTGCTGGCCTTTTGCTCACATGTTCTTTCCTGCG
TTATCCCCTGATTCTGTGGATAACCGTATTACCGCCTTTGAGTGAGCTGATACCGCTCGCCGCAGCCGAA
CGACCGAGCGCAGCGAGTCAGTGAGCGAGGAAGCGGAAGAGCGCCTGATGCGGTATTTTCTCCTTACGCA
TCTGTGCGGTATTTCACACCGCATATATGGTGCACTCTCAGTACAATCTGCTCTGATGCCGCATAGTTAA
GCCAGTATACACTCCGCTATCGCTACGTGACTGGGTCATGGCTGCGCCCCGACACCCGCCAACACCCGCT
GACGCGCCCTGACGGGCTTGTCTGCTCCCGGCATCCGCTTACAGACAAGCTGTGACCGTCTCCGGGAGCT
GCATGTGTCAGAGGTTTTCACCGTCATCACCGAAACGCGCGAGGCAGCTGCGGTAAAGCTCATCAGCGTG
GTCGTGCAGCGATTCACAGATGTCTGCCTGTTCATCCGCGTCCAGCTCGTTGAGTTTCTCCAGAAGCGTT
AATGTCTGGCTTCTGATAAAGCGGGCCATGTTAAGGGCGGTTTTTTCCTGTTTGGTCACTGATGCCTCCG
TGTAAGGGGGATTTCTGTTCATGGGGGTAATGATACCGATGAAACGAGAGAGGATGCTCACGATACGGGT
TACTGATGATGAACATGCCCGGTTACTGGAACGTTGTGAGGGTAAACAACTGGCGGTATGGATGCGGCGG
GACCAGAGAAAAATCACTCAGGGTCAATGCCAGCGCTTCGTTAATACAGATGTAGGTGTTCCACAGGGTA
GCCAGCAGCATCCTGCGATGCAGATCCGGAACATAATGGTGCAGGGCGCTGACTTCCGCGTTTCCAGACT
TTACGAAACACGGAAACCGAAGACCATTCATGTTGTTGCTCAGGTCGCAGACGTTTTGCAGCAGCAGTCG
CTTCACGTTCGCTCGCGTATCGGTGATTCATTCTGCTAACCAGTAAGGCAACCCCGCCAGCCTAGCCGGG
TCCTCAACGACAGGAGCACGATCATGCGCACCCGTGGCCAGGACCCAACGCTGCCCGAAATT
