>Addgene plasmid #154360 | pMAL-C2X -MTn-FliG | depositor partial sequence | sequence record 298711 | MTn
ATGGACCCCGCCTGTGCGTGTGCAGCCGGCGGCGCTTGCGCTTGCGCAGGCGCTTGCGCCTGCGCAGCAT
GCGCATGTGCCGCTTGCGCAGCAAGCTGCTGCGCCTGCTGTCCCGTGGGCTGCGCCGCATGTGCCGCAGG
CTGTGTCTGCGCAGGCGCCGCGGACGCGTGCGCGTGCTGTGCC
